Addgene plasmid #37795: pET21a-MKP7_K62R_153
Depositing lab: SeWon Suh. Depositing organization: Seoul National University. Publication: Mycobacterium tuberculosis Eis protein initiates suppression of host immune responses by acetylation of DUSP16/MKP-7. Kim KH, An DR, Song J, Yoon JY, Kim HS, Yoon HJ, Im HN, Kim J, Kim do J, Lee SJ, Kim KH, Lee HM, Kim HJ, Jo EK, Lee JY, Suh SW. Proc Natl Acad Sci U S A. 2012 May 15;109(20):7729-34. Epub 2012 Apr 30. 10.1073/pnas.1120251109 PubMed 22547814.
Backbone
  Vector backbone: pET21a
  Backbone size w/o insert (bp): 5500
  Vector type: Bacterial Expression
Growth in bacteria
  Bacterial resistance: Ampicillin, 100 μg/mL
  Growth temperature: 37°C
  Growth strain: DH5alpha
  Copy number: Low Copy
Gene/Insert
  Gene/Insert name: Mitogen-activated protein kinase phosphatase 7 (alt names: MKP7; DUSP16)
  Species: H. sapiens (human)
  Insert size (bp): 459
  Mutation: changed Lysnie 62 to Arginine and deleted amino acids 154-665
  Entrez Gene: DUSP16 (a.k.a. MKP-7, MKP7)
  Tag / fusion protein: His (C terminal on insert)
  Cloning method: Restriction Enzyme; 5′ cloning site NdeI (not destroyed); 3′ cloning site XhoI (not destroyed)
  Sequencing primers: 5′ T7 promoter; 3′ T7 terminator
Terms and licenses: Academic/Nonprofit Terms; Industry Terms: Not Available to Industry
How to cite: pET21a-MKP7_K62R_153 was a gift from SeWon Suh (Addgene plasmid # 37795 ; http://n2t.net/addgene:37795 ; RRID:Addgene_37795)
