[The description below was written by a language model from this plasmid's Addgene catalogue record.]
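Description:
pET21a-MKP7_K62R_153 is a bacterial expression plasmid built on the pET21a backbone (about 5.5 kb without insert) for producing a truncated, point-mutated fragment of human mitogen-activated protein kinase phosphatase 7 (MKP-7, also known as DUSP16). It is selected with ampicillin and is recorded as low copy. The record lists a cloning strain for propagation. As with pET vectors generally, protein production would require a host that supplies T7 RNA polymerase, although the record names no expression strain.

The 459 bp insert encodes residues 1–153 of MKP-7, with amino acids 154–665 deleted, and carries a lysine-to-arginine substitution at position 62. It was cloned between the NdeI and XhoI sites, both of which are retained. This places the coding sequence under the vector's T7 promoter and upstream of the T7 terminator, consistent with the T7 promoter and terminator sequencing primers listed. A C-terminal His tag is fused to the fragment, allowing purification by immobilised metal affinity chromatography.

The associated publication concerns acetylation of DUSP16/MKP-7 by the Mycobacterium tuberculosis Eis protein as a mechanism for suppressing host immune responses. Arginine preserves the positive charge of lysine but cannot be acetylated in the same way, so the K62R construct is most plausibly a substrate variant for testing the contribution of Lys62 to acetylation of the N-terminal region. The record itself does not state this purpose. No feature table was provided, so details of other backbone elements are not documented here.
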