>Addgene plasmid #37795 | pET21a-MKP7_K62R_153 | addgene partial sequence | sequence record 53847 | T7-term
AGCAGCCGGATCTCAGTGGTGGTGGTGGTGGTGCTCGAGAGGTAAGCAAGGCTGAGAAATGCAGGTAGGG
ACTAGAGTGGATTTTCCTTCACAGAGGCCAGGGAAACAACGAGAGAACTCAGCAAACCCACCTGCAAGCA
GGTGAACAGAGTTGAAGCTCTTCTCCAGTCTACCCAGAAGTACAGTGAGAAAACAGTCTGAAGAGAGAGA
GGCAACATCTTGGGAGCTTTGATCGTAAACTACAACCTTCTGACTGCAATCAATGTCAACCTTATGTTTC
GCTGAATGCTGGATGAGCTCTGTAATTAACACGCGGTCCTGTTGCAACCTTCGCTTCATAAGCTTGGAGC
AGTTGATATTAATGGCTTCCAAAATGTGGGATGTATTGTATTCCACAAATGGCCGGCTATCAATTAGCAG
CACTTTTTCCGTTCCACTTTCCAGCAGAGCCACCAACCTCTCAGTAACAATTTGAGTTCCAATCATATGT
ATATCTCCTTCTTAAAGTTAAACAAAATTATTTCTAGAGGGGAATTGTTATCCGCTCACAATTCCCCTAT
AGTGAGTCGTATTAATTTCGCGGGATCGAGATCTCGATCCTCTACGCCGGACGCATCGTGGCCGGCATCA
CCGGCGCCACAGGTGCGGTTGCTGGCGCCTATATCGCCGACATCACCGATGGGGAAGATCGGGCTCGCCA
CTTCGGGCTCATGAGCGCTTGTTTCGGCGTGGGTATGGTGGCAGGCCCCGTGGCCGGGGGACTGTTGGGC
GCCATCTCCTTGCATGCACCATTCCTTGCGGCGGCGGTGCTCAACGGCCTCAACCTACTACTGGGCTGCT
TCCTAATGCAGGAGTCGCATAAGGGAGAGCGTCGAGATCCCGGACACCATCGATGCGCAA
